>Addgene plasmid #224928 | pR6K-Donor(PmcCAST)_KanR | addgene full sequence | sequence record 447970 | Addgene NGS Result
CCTGCTTCGGGGTCATTATAGCGATTTTTTCGGTATATCCATCCTTTTTCGCACGATATACAGGATTTTG
CCAAAGGGTTCGTGTAGACTTTCCTTGGTGTATCCAACGGCGTCAGCCGGGCAGGATAGGTGAAGTAGGC
CCACCCGCGAGCGGGTGTTCCTTCTTCACTGTCCCTTATTCGCACCTGGCGGTGCTCAACGGGAATCCTG
CTCTGCGAGGCTGGCCGATAAGCTCTGATAACGCAGGAAAGAACATGGGCAGTTCAACCTGTTGATAGTA
CGTACTAAGCTCTCATGTTTCACGTACTAAGCTCTCAAGTTTAACGTACTAAGCTCTCATGTTTAACGAA
CTAAACCCTCATGGCTAACGTACTAAGCTCTCATGGCTAACGTACTAAGCTCTCATGTTTCACGTACTAA
GCTCTCATGTTTGAACAATAAAATTAATATAAATCAGCAACTTAAATAGCCTCTAAGGTTTTAAGTTTTA
TAAGAAAAAAAAGAATATATAAGGCTTTTAAAGCTTTTAAGGTTTAACGGTTGTGGACAACAAGCCAGGG
ATGTAACGCACTGAGAAGCCCTTAGAGCCTCTCAAAGCAATTTTGAGTGACACAGGAACACTTAACGGCT
GACAACCGGCTGGTAACAGGATTAGCAGAGCGAGGTATGTAGGCGGTGCTACAAGATTGTACTGAGAGTG
CACCATACAGGAAACAGCTATGACCATGATTACGCCAAGCTCGGCGCGCCATTGGGATTGTGACTTTACC
CATAACTTTGCCGCAACGGCAAGCTTATGCTTCCAATAAAGGGTGGCAAGGTTATGGTTCCAGTTATATA
AGCTGTTCTAGTTTTACATATAACAGCTTACAAACCAAACTCACGTCGTGAGTGCTTAATTAGCTGAGCT
TGGACTCCTGTTGATAGATCCAGTAATGACCTCAGAACTCCATCTGGATTTGTTCAGAACGCTCGGTTGC
CGCCGGGCGTTTTTTATTGGTGAGAATCCAAGCTAGACTGCGATGAGTGGCAGGGCGGGGCGTAATTTTT
TTAAGGCAGTTATTGGTGCCCTTAAACGCCTGGGGTAATGACTCTCTAGCTTGAGGCATCAAATAAAACG
AAAGGCTCAGTCGAAAGACTGGGCCTTTCGTTTTATCTGTTGTTTGTCGGTGAACGCTCTCCTGAGTAGG
ACAAATCCGCCGCTAGGAGCTTGCGGCCCGGACGATCTCGAATTGGGGATCTTGAAGTACCTATTCCGAA
GTTCCTATTCTCTAGAAAGTATAGGAACTTCAGAGCGCTTTTGAAGCTGATGTGCTTAAAAACTTACTCA
ATGGAATAATTCTAGATAATTCACTAGTGATTGGAAATGTTGGATCCTCATACTCTTCCTTTTTCAATTC
AGAAGAACTCGTCAAGAAGGCGATAGAAGGCGATGCGCTGCGAATCGGGAGCGGCGATACCGTAAAGCAC
GAGGAAGCGGTCAGCCCATTCGCCGCCAAGCTCTTCAGCAATATCACGGGTAGCCAACGCTATGTCCTGA
TAGCGGTCCGCCACACCCAGCCGGCCACAGTCGATGAATCCAGAAAAGCGGCCATTTTCCACCATGATAT
TCGGCAAGCAGGCATCGCCATGGGTCACGACGAGATCCTCGCCGTCGGGCATGCGCGCCTTGAGCCTGGC
GAACAGTTCGGCTGGCGCGAGCCCCTGATGCTCTTCGTCCAGATCATCCTGATCGACAAGACCGGCTTCC
ATCCGAGTACGTGCTCGCTCGATGCGATGTTTCGCTTGGTGGTCGAATGGGCAGGTAGCCGGATCAAGCG
TATGCAGCCGCCGCATTGCATCAGCCATGATGGATACTTTCTCGGCAGGAGCAAGGTGGGATGACAGGAG
ATCCTGCCCCGGCACTTCGCCCAATAGCAGCCAGTCCCTTCCCGCTTCAGTGACAACGTCGAGCACAGCT
GCGCAAGGAACGCCCGTCGTGGCCAGCCACGATAGCCGCGCTGCCTCGTCCTGCAGTTCATTCAGGGCAC
CGGACAGGTCGGTCTTGACAAAAAGAACCGGGCGCCCCTGCGCTGACAGCCGGAACACGGCGGCATCAGA
GCAGCCGATTGTCTGTTGTGCCCAGTCATAGCCGAATAGCCTCTCCACCCAAGCGGCCGGAGAACCTGCG
TGCAATCCATCTTGTTCAATCATGCGAAACGATCCTCATCCTGTCTCTTGATCAGATCTTGATCCCCTGC
GCCATCAGATCCTTGGCGGCAAGAAAGCCATCCAGTTTACTTTGCAGGGCTTCCCAACCTTACCAGAGGG
CGCCCCAGCTGGCAATTCCGGTTCGCTTGCTGTCCATAAAACCGCCCAGTCTAGCTATCGCCATGTAAGC
CCACTGCAAGCTACCTGCTTTCTCTTTGCGCTTGCGTTTTCCCTTGTCCAGATAGCCCAGTAGCTGACAT
TCATCCGGGGTCAGCACCGTTTCTGCGGACTGGCTTTCTACGTGTTCCGCTTCCTTTAGCAGCCCTTGCG
CCATGCATTTGTTAAATCGAATTATCCATTGCTGTTGACAAAGGGAATCAGGGGATCTTGAAGTTCCTAT
TCCGAAGTTCCTATTCTCTAGAAAGTATAGGAACTTCAGAGCGCTTTTGAAGCTAATTCGAGATCATGCA
TGAGCTCACTAGTGGATCCCCCCGACGCTTCTGCTCCATTCTAAAAAAATTCGGCGTTTTCCTGCTTTCT
ATGCTTGATTGGACTCACGGCAAGCTTATCCTTCCAATTTGGACTAGCGGCAAAGTTATGGTTCCAAACT
GTCAATTTCATCCAAAATTAGCTGACGCAAGAATGAGGGTTGTAGTGTTGTTGACGGCAAAGTTATGGTT
CCAGTAACGGCAAAGTTATGGGTAAAGTCACAATCCCAATACGCGTCAATTCACTGGCCGTCGTTTTACT
ACTTTCCGCTGCATAAC
Features (pLannotate 1.2.2; 13 found; start..end, strand, type, name):
    119..227     +  oriT           oriT: incP origin of transfer
    259..634     +  rep_origin     R6K γ ori: γ replication origin from E. coli plasmid R6K; requires the R6K initiator protein pi for replication
    640..683     -  rep_origin     ori (fragment): high-copy-number ColE1/pMB1/pBR322/pUC origin of replication
    684..707     +  misc_feature   bom (fragment): basis of mobility region from pBR322
    913..1007    +  terminator     lambda t0 terminator: transcription terminator from phage lambda
   1017..1046    +  CDS            CmR (fragment): chloramphenicol acetyltransferase confers resistance to chloramphenicol
   1110..1196    +  terminator     rrnB T1 terminator: Escherichia coli rrnB; transcription terminator T1 from the E. coli rrnB gene
   1258..1291    +  protein_bind   FRT (minimal): supports FLP-mediated excision but not integration (Turan and Bode, 2011) FLP recombinase from the Saccharomyces cerevisiae 2μ plasmid
   1382..1398    -  promoter       AmpR promoter (fragment): bla
   1402..2193    -  CDS            neo: KKA2_KLEPN - Also known as kan, nptII. Experimental evidence at protein level: Swiss-Prot protein existence level 1. Resistance to kanamycin, neomycin, paromomycin, ribostamycin, butirosin and gentamicin B. From Klebsiella pneumoniae.
   2225..2521    -  CDS            tnpA (fragment): TN5P_ECOLX - Also known as tnp. Experimental evidence at protein level: Swiss-Prot protein existence level 1. Mediates transposition of transposon Tn5 by a 'cut and paste' mechanism. First, the monomeric transposase binds the 19 bp inverted DNA repeats flanking the transposon. Then, dimerization of the DNA- bound transposase creates a synaptic DNA complex. After nicking of the first DNA strand, excision of the transposon proceeds through a series of intermediates. The transposase then mediates the insertion of the transposon at a new site by strand transfer. The activity of the wild- type tran
   2580..2627    +  protein_bind   FRT: FLP-mediated recombination occurs in the 8-bp core sequence TCTAGAAA (Turan and Bode, 2011). FLP recombinase from the Saccharomyces cerevisiae 2μ plasmid
   2919..2939    +  CDS            lacZα (fragment): LacZα fragment of β-galactosidase; lacZ fragment
