[The description below was written by a language model from this plasmid's Addgene catalogue record and pLannotate feature annotations shown in this document.]
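Description:
pR6K-Donor(PmcCAST)_KanR is a small (about 3 kb) bacterial donor plasmid built for transposition assays with PmcCAST, a type I-B CRISPR-associated transposon system. The backbone is listed as pUC19-derived, but the functional replicon is the R6K γ origin. Only short remnants of the ColE1/pUC origin, the pBR322 bom region and lacZα remain in the annotated sequence. The γ origin depends on the R6K pi initiator protein supplied in trans, so the plasmid is maintained only in pir-expressing hosts such as the Pir1 strain listed in the record. Selection is with kanamycin. An incP origin of transfer is also annotated, which would in principle allow conjugative mobilisation from a suitable donor strain. The copy number is recorded as unknown.

The insert is named LE_cargo_RE, meaning a cargo flanked by the left and right transposon ends that the CAST transposition machinery recognises. The automated feature table does not annotate these ends, so their exact positions cannot be given from the record. The annotated region that plausibly corresponds to the cargo holds a neo/nptII kanamycin-resistance gene, with an adjacent fragment annotated as Tn5 tnpA that likely reflects the Tn5 origin of the cassette. This region is bracketed by two FRT sites, one minimal and one full, an arrangement that usually allows FLP-mediated excision of the marker. Upstream lie lambda t0 and rrnB T1 terminators and a short chloramphenicol-resistance remnant.

No transposase or CRISPR effector genes are annotated, so these components must come from elsewhere, as purified proteins or from other plasmids. Conditional replication typically helps distinguish transposition products from unreacted donor, because kanamycin resistance recovered in a pir-negative host indicates that the cargo has moved to a target replicon.
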