Addgene plasmid #224928: pR6K-Donor(PmcCAST)_KanR
Purpose: Transposition assay
Depositing lab: Leifu Chang. Depositing organization: Purdue University. Publication: Biochemical reconstitution of a type I-B CRISPR-associated transposon. Wang S, Chang L. Methods Enzymol. 2025;712:55-79. doi: 10.1016/bs.mie.2025.01.042. Epub 2025 Feb 26. PubMed 40121087.
Backbone
  Vector backbone: pUC19, R6K origin of replication
  Vector type: Bacterial Expression
Growth in bacteria
  Bacterial resistance: Kanamycin, 50 μg/mL
  Growth temperature: 37°C
  Growth strain: Pir1
  Copy number: Unknown
Gene/Insert
  Gene/Insert name: LE_cargo_RE
Terms and licenses: Academic/Nonprofit Terms; Industry Terms: Not Available to Industry
How to cite: pR6K-Donor(PmcCAST)_KanR was a gift from Leifu Chang (Addgene plasmid # 224928 ; http://n2t.net/addgene:224928 ; RRID:Addgene_224928)
